>Addgene plasmid #65803 | NG0750 pCI-TPI-PTC48-4H | depositor full sequence | sequence record 111914 | Full Sequence
TCAATATTGGCCATTAGCCATATTATTCATTGGTTATATAGCATAAATCAATATTGGCTATTGGCCATTG
CATACGTTGTATCTATATCATAATATGTACATTTATATTGGCTCATGTCCAATATGACCGCCATGTTGGC
ATTGATTATTGACTAGTTATTAATAGTAATCAATTACGGGGTCATTAGTTCATAGCCCATATATGGAGTT
CCGCGTTACATAACTTACGGTAAATGGCCCGCCTGGCTGACCGCCCAACGACCCCCGCCCATTGACGTCA
ATAATGACGTATGTTCCCATAGTAACGCCAATAGGGACTTTCCATTGACGTCAATGGGTGGAGTATTTAC
GGTAAACTGCCCACTTGGCAGTACATCAAGTGTATCATATGCCAAGTCCGCCCCCTATTGACGTCAATGA
CGGTAAATGGCCCGCCTGGCATTATGCCCAGTACATGACCTTACGGGACTTTCCTACTTGGCAGTACATC
TACGTATTAGTCATCGCTATTACCATGGTGATGCGGTTTTGGCAGTACACCAATGGGCGTGGATAGCGGT
TTGACTCACGGGGATTTCCAAGTCTCCACCCCATTGACGTCAATGGGAGTTTGTTTTGGCACCAAAATCA
ACGGGACTTTCCAAAATGTCGTAACAACTGCGATCGCCCGCCCCGTTGACGCAAATGGGCGGTAGGCGTG
TACGGTGGGAGGTCTATATAAGCAGAGCTCGTTTAGTGAACCGTCAGATCACTAGAAGCTTTATTGCGGT
AGTTTATCACAGTTAAATTGCTAACGCAGTCAGTGCTTCTGACACAACAGTCTCGAACTTAAGCTGCAGT
GACTCTCTTAAGGTAGCCTTGCAGAAGTTGGTCGTGAGGCACTGGGCAGGTAAGTATCAAGGTTACAAGA
CAGGTTTAAGGAGACCAATAGAAACTGGGCTTGTCGAGACAGAGAAGACTCTTGCGTTTCTGATAGGCAC
CTATTGGTCTTACTGACATCCACTTTGCCTTTCTCTCCACAGGTGTCCACTCCCAGTTCAATTACAGCTC
TTAAGGCTAGAGTACTTAATACGACTCACTATAGGCTAGCGCCTCGGCTCCAGCACCATGGCGCCCTCCA
GGAAGTTCTTCGTTGGGGGAAACTGGAAGATGAACGGGCGGAAGCAGAGTCTGGGGGAGCTCATCGGCAC
TCTGAACGCGGCCAAGGTGCCGGCCGACACCGGTAAGCCCTCGCCGAGGAGGGGTCTGGCCGGGCCGGGG
CCGGGGCCGGGGCAGGAGTGGCAGCGCCCTCTCCCGAGGCCCCGAGGCCCCGAGGCCGGTATCCGCGCGG
ACCTGATGCAGGGCTGTGGGACGAGGGCCGCTGGGGTCCGGGCAGGGGCCTCGCAGCCGCAGCCCCGTCG
GTGCGTCGAGGGGGCAGGGCGGAGCACATGATGCCCCTTGGACTATGGGGCAGGTAAGGACGTTTTCTTC
CCTTCGGCAACCTGAACGACTCCCGCCTTCCACGGAAGGGACCGAGCCCGTGCCAAACAGGCTGAGCGAT
TTGGGAGTGAGGAGCCATCCTACCGCTTTCCCCAACCTGGAAACAGCAAAGCGCAAGGCCTCTGAGTCAG
TTAGGTCTCTGCCACCCACGGGCAAAGGATGCTCTCCTCCATCCTCCTTCCTCCCTCCACCGAAATCGGA
GAGCCGCGGGCCTGATCCAAAGAGGCATCCCCTTCTCGTTCATTCCCCAGAGGCCTCAATACAAACCCCA
GGAGTTGGCCCCTCTCCTTTTGCTACAAATCCTTGCCTTGCAAAGGGGAGGTGAGGATGGGCTATTTTAG
AAGGGAAGCAGGGTTGCTCCCTGGAGAATGCTGAGTCTGTGAGGTGCCTATGCCGAGAATAGGTCGAGGA
AATTGGAGCCCCAGCTGTTAAAAGAGCAGAGGGCAGGGTGAGGGCCGTGGCCTCTCAGGGGTATCTGGAA
GGCTCTTCGAGTTGAGTGCAGACCCAGCCTGGGCTGGAAAATGGACAAAGGTCATCTTGCTGGGGTGAAA
AGGGGGAGAGCAGAACCAAGAAGAAGAGGGTGAGGGCTGGGGGGCTCCAGGGCACTGGTTAGGAATTGTG
GGGAATGAAGGCTTTCTTTAGTCTCATCCCCCTGTGGTACCATCTTGTCCTCAGAGGTGGTTTGTGCTCC
CCCTACTGCCTAAATCGACTTCGCCCGGCAGAAGCTAGATCCCAAGATTGCTGTGGCTGCGCAGAACTGC
TACAAAGTGACTAATGGGGCTTTTACTGGGGAGATCAGGTGAGATCGAGGTGGAGAGGGGTGTGTGGGAC
CCTTCCCTCACTTTCCTCGTTGAGGGGAAAGCCACAGGGTGGGCTCCCTGCTGAACCTTGGCTTCATCTC
TTCCTTTAGCCCTGGCATGATCAAAGACTGCGGAGCCACGTGGGTGGTCCTGGGGCACTCAGAGAGAAGG
CATGTCTTTGGGGAGTCAGATGAGGTTAGTAGCCAAGAGAGAAGATAAGGGATGTCTTTTTCCAAGAAGG
ATGTCTCACCAAGTCTGTTTCTCAACAGCTGATTGGGCAGAAAGTGGCCCATGCTCTGGCAGAGGGACTC
GGAGTAATCGCCTGCATTGGGGAGAAGCTAGATGAAAGGGAAGCTGGCATCACTGAGAAGGTTGTTTTCG
AGCAGACAAAGGTCATCGCAGGTATCTCTGGAGAAAGGGACCTTTGAGCCTATCCAGGGCCACAGAGACT
CAGAGGGTAGGGTCAGGCCCTGGAGCCTGTCTTGGTCCCCATGCTGATCCAGAAAAGGAAAAAGGGGAGG
GGGAGTGACAATCTTTGCTTGGGGCCTATGACTTCTCCAGCCCCAAGGTAGATGCCACCTGGAAATCCCC
CAATGTCCACTAGGGGGCAGTAGGCCACCGTTCTTCGTACTCCGGAGAACCTGGCTGGAGAGCTCTTTCT
TGTTCACCCTTCCCTCCATCTGTATCTCTGCCCTGCAGATAACGTGAAGGACTGGAGCAAGGTCGTCCTG
GCCTATGAGCCTGTGTGGGCCATTGGTACTGGCAAGACTGCAACACCCCAACAGGTAACCGGGCCCAGGA
GCCCTGCCCTCATCCCAGCCTGCCTCAATAGGTTTGGACAGACACAGCCCACATGGGGCAACCCCTTATT
TCAAAGACACAGAGACCTTGAACCCAGAGACAGTGACTTGTCCAAGGGCATCCAGTCCAGGGCCTGGCTT
GGATCAGAGCCCTGGTACTCTGACTCAGTCAGAAACCACACTAAGTGTCCACTGGTGCCAGTGATTTTTC
CTCTTAGAGAGGCAGAAAAGGTCTTACTTAGGCCAGCTTCTTGTTCTAGGCCCAGGAAGTACACGAGAAG
CTCCGAGGATGGCTGAAGTCCAACGTCTCTGATGCGGTGGCTCAGAGCACCCGTATCATTTATGGAGGTG
AGTGGCTTTGGTTCCCGGCTGAGGTGGAGTGGGCTGAGGACTAGACTGAGCCCTCGGACATGGAGGTGGG
GATGGGGCAGACTCATCCCATTCTTGACCAAGCCCTTGTTCTGCTCCCTTCCCAGGCTCTGTGACTGGGG
CAACCTGCAAGGAGCTGGCCAGCCAGCCTGATGTGGATGGCTTCCTTGTGGGTGGTGCTTCCCTCAAGCC
CGAATTCGTGGACATCATCAATGCCAAACAATGAGCCCCATCCATCTTCCCTACCCTTCCTGCCAAGCCA
GGGACTCGAGCACCCCACCAGTGCAGGCTGCCTATCAGAAAGTGGTGGCTGGTGTGGCTAATGCCCTGGC
CCACAAGTATCACTAAGCTCGCTTTCTTGCTGTCCAATTTGTCGAGCACCCCACCAGTGCAGGCTGCCTA
TCAGAAAGTGGTGGCTGGTGTGGCTAATGCCCTGGCCCACAAGTATCACTAAGCTCGCTTTCTTGCTGTC
CAATTTGTCGAGCACCCCACCAGTGCAGGCTGCCTATCAGAAAGTGGTGGCTGGTGTGGCTAATGCCCTG
GCCCACAAGTATCACTAAGCTCGCTTTCTTGCTGTCCAATTTGTCGAGCACCCCACCAGTGCAGGCTGCC
TATCAGAAAGTGGTGGCTGGTGTGGCTAATGCCCTGGCCCACAAGTATCACTAAGCTCGCTTTCTTGCTG
TCCAATTTGTCGACCCGGGCGGCCGCTTCCCTTTAGTGAGGGTTAATGCTTCGAGCAGACATGATAAGAT
ACATTGATGAGTTTGGACAAACCACAACTAGAATGCAGTGAAAAAAATGCTTTATTTGTGAAATTTGTGA
TGCTATTGCTTTATTTGTAACCATTATAAGCTGCAATAAACAAGTTAACAACAACAATTGCATTCATTTT
ATGTTTCAGGTTCAGGGGGAGATGTGGGAGGTTTTTTAAAGCAAGTAAAACCTCTACAAATGTGGTAAAA
TCCGATAAGGATCGATCCGGGCTGGCGTAATAGCGAAGAGGCCCGCACCGATCGCCCTTCCCAACAGTTG
CGCAGCCTGAATGGCGAATGG
[124 nt withheld, positions 4502-4625]
C
[91 nt withheld, positions 4627-4717]
A
[49 nt withheld, positions 4719-4767]
CCTTTGACGTTGGAGTCCACGTTCTTT
[37 nt withheld, positions 4795-4831]
ACCCTATCTCGGTCTATTCTTTTGATTTATAAGGGATTTTGCCGATTTCGGCCTATTGGTTAAAAAATGA
GCTGATTTAACAAAAATTTAACGCGAATTTTAACAAAATATTAACGCTTACAATTTCCTGATGCGGTATT
TTCTCCTTACGCATCTGTGCGGTATTTCACACCGCATACGCGGATCTGCGCAGCACCATGGCCTGAAATA
ACCTCTGAAAGAGGAACTTGGTTAGGTACCTTCTGAGGCGGAAAGAACCAGCTGTGGAATGTGTGTCAGT
TAGGGTGTGGAAAGTCCCCAGGCTCCCCAGCAGGCAGAAGTATGCAAAGCATGCATCTCAATTAGTCAGC
AACCAGGTGTGGAAAGTCCCCAGGCTCCCCAGCAGGCAGAAGTATGCAAAGCATGCATCTCAATTAGTCA
GCAACCATAGTCCCGCCCCTAACTCCGCCCATCCCGCCCCTAACTCCGCCCAGTTCCGCCCATTCTCCGC
CCCATGGCTGACTAATTTTTTTTATTTATGCAGAGGCCGAGGCCGCCTCGGCCTCTGAGCTATTCCAGAA
GTAGTGAGGAGGCTTTTTTGGAGGCCTAGGCTTTTGCAAAAAGCTTGATTCTTCTGACACAACAGTCTCG
AACTTAAGGCTAGAGCCACCATGATTGAACAAGATGGATTGCACGCAGGTTCTCCGGCCGCTTGGGTGGA
GAGGCTATTCGGCTATGACTGGGCACAACAGACAATCGGCTGCTCTGATGCCGCCGTGTTCCGGCTGTCA
GCGCAGGGGCGCCCGGTTCTTTTTGTCAAGACCGACCTGTCCGGTGCCCTGAATGAACTGCAGGACGAGG
CAGCGCGGCTATCGTGGCTGGCCACGACGGGCGTTCCTTGCGCAGCTGTGCTCGACGTTGTCACTGAAGC
GGGAAGGGACTGGCTGCTATTGGGCGAAGTGCCGGGGCAGGATCTCCTGTCATCTCACCTTGCTCCTGCC
GAGAAAGTATCCATCATGGCTGATGCAATGCGGCGGCTGCATACGCTTGATCCGGCTACCTGCCCATTCG
ACCACCAAGCGAAACATCGCATCGAGCGAGCACGTACTCGGATGGAAGCCGGTCTTGTCGATCAGGATGA
TCTGGACGAAGAGCATCAGGGGCTCGCGCCAGCCGAACTGTTCGCCAGGCTCAAGGCGCGCATGCCCGAC
GGCGAGGATCTCGTCGTGACCCATGGCGATGCCTGCTTGCCGAATATCATGGTGGAAAATGGCCGCTTTT
CTGGATTCATCGACTGTGGCCGGCTGGGTGTGGCGGACCGCTATCAGGACATAGCGTTGGCTACCCGTGA
TATTGCTGAAGAGCTTGGCGGCGAATGGGCTGACCGCTTCCTCGTGCTTTACGGTATCGCCGCTCCCGAT
TCGCAGCGCATCGCCTTCTATCGCCTTCTTGACGAGTTCTTCTGAGCGGGACTCTGGGGTTCGAAATGAC
CGACCAAGCGACGCCCAACCTGCCATCACGATGGCCGCAATAAAATATCTTTATTTTCATTACATCTGTG
TGTTGGTTTTTTGTGTGAATCGATAGCGATAAGGATCCGCGTATGGTGCACTCTCAGTACAATCTGCTCT
GATGCCGCATAGTTAAGCCAGCCCCGACACCCGCCAACACCCGCTGACGCGCCCTGACGGGCTTGTCTGC
TCCCGGCATCCGCTTACAGACAAGCTGTGACCGTCTCCGGGAGCTGCATGTGTCAGAGGTTTTCACCGTC
ATCACCGAAACGCGCGAGACGAAAGGGCCTCGTGATACGCCTATTTTTATAGGTTAATGTCATGATAATA
ATGGTTTCTTAGACGTCAGGTGGCACTTTTCGGGGAAATGTGCGCGGAACCCCTATTTGTTTATTTTTCT
AAATACATTCAAATATGTATCCGCTCATGAGACAATAACCCTGATAAATGCTTCAATAATATTGAAAAAG
GAAGAGTATGAGTATTCAACATTTCCGTGTCGCCCTTATTCCCTTTTTTGCGGCATTTTGCCTTCCTGTT
TTTGCTCACCCAGAAACGCTGGTGAAAGTAAAAGATGCTGAAGATCAGTTGGGTGCACGAGTGGGTTACA
TCGAACTGGATCTCAACAGCGGTAAGATCCTTGAGAGTTTTCGCCCCGAAGAACGTTTTCCAATGATGAG
CACTTTTAAAGTTCTGCTATGTGGCGCGGTATTATCCCGTATTGACGCCGGGCAAGAGCAACTCGGTCGC
CGCATACACTATTCTCAGAATGACTTGGTTGAGTACTCACCAGTCACAGAAAAGCATCTTACGGATGGCA
TGACAGTAAGAGAATTATGCAGTGCTGCCATAACCATGAGTGATAACACTGCGGCCAACTTACTTCTGAC
AACGATCGGAGGACCGAAGGAGCTAACCGCTTTTTTGCACAACATGGGGGATCATGTAACTCGCCTTGAT
CGTTGGGAACCGGAGCTGAATGAAGCCATACCAAACGACGAGCGTGACACCACGATGCCTGTAGCAATGG
CAACAACGTTGCGCAAACTATTAACTGGCGAACTACTTACTCTAGCTTCCCGGCAACAATTAATAGACTG
GATGGAGGCGGATAAAGTTGCAGGACCACTTCTGCGCTCGGCCCTTCCGGCTGGCTGGTTTATTGCTGAT
AAATCTGGAGCCGGTGAGCGTGGGTCTCGCGGTATCATTGCAGCACTGGGGCCAGATGGTAAGCCCTCCC
GTATCGTAGTTATCTACACGACGGGGAGTCAGGCAACTATGGATGAACGAAATAGACAGATCGCTGAGAT
AGGTGCCTCACTGATTAAGCATTGGTAACTGTCAGACCAAGTTTACTCATATATACTTTAGATTGATTTA
AAACTTCATTTTTAATTTAAAAGGATCTAGGTGAAGATCCTTTTTGATAATCTCATGACCAAAATCCCTT
AACGTGAGTTTTCGTTCCACTGAGCGTCAGACCCCGTAGAAAAGATCAAAGGATCTTCTTGAGATCCTTT
TTTTCTGCGCGTAATCTGCTGCTTGCAAACAAAAAAACCACCGCTACCAGCGGTGGTTTGTTTGCCGGAT
CAAGAGCTACCAACTCTTTTTCCGAAGGTAACTGGCTTCAGCAGAGCGCAGATACCAAATACTGTTCTTC
TAGTGTAGCCGTAGTTAGGCCACCACTTCAAGAACTCTGTAGCACCGCCTACATACCTCGCTCTGCTAAT
CCTGTTACCAGTGGCTGCTGCCAGTGGCGATAAGTCGTGTCTTACCGGGTTGGACTCAAGACGATAGTTA
CCGGATAAGGCGCAGCGGTCGGGCTGAACGGGGGGTTCGTGCACACAGCCCAGCTTGGAGCGAACGACCT
ACACCGAACTGAGATACCTACAGCGTGAGCTATGAGAAAGCGCCACGCTTCCCGAAGGGAGAAAGGCGGA
CAGGTATCCGGTAAGCGGCAGGGTCGGAACAGGAGAGCGCACGAGGGAGCTTCCAGGGGGAAACGCCTGG
TATCTTTATAGTCCTGTCGGGTTTCGCCACCTCTGACTTGAGCGTCGATTTTTGTGATGCTCGTCAGGGG
GGCGGAGCCTATGGAAAAACGCCAGCAACGCGGCCTTTTTACGGTTCCTGGCCTTTTGCTGGCCTTTTGC
TCACATGGCTCGACAGATCT
Features (pLannotate 1.2.2; 30 found; start..end, strand, type, name):
    140..517     +  enhancer       CMV enhancer: human cytomegalovirus immediate early enhancer
    518..729     +  promoter       CMV promoter: human cytomegalovirus (CMV) immediate early promoter
    890..1022    +  intron         chimeric intron: chimera between introns from human β-globin and immunoglobulin heavy chain genes
   1067..1085    +  promoter       T7 promoter: promoter for bacteriophage T7 RNA polymerase
   1108..1221    +  CDS            TPI1 (fragment): TPIS_HUMAN - Also known as TPI. Experimental evidence at protein level: Swiss-Prot protein existence level 1. It is also responsible for the non-negligible production of methylglyoxal a reactive cytotoxic side-product that modifies and can alter proteins, DNA and lipids. From Homo sapiens (Human).
   2130..2486    +  CDS            Tpi1 (fragment): TPIS_MOUSE - Also known as Tpi. Experimental evidence at protein level: Swiss-Prot protein existence level 1. It is also responsible for the non-negligible production of methylglyoxal a reactive cytotoxic side-product that modifies and can alter proteins, DNA and lipids. From Mus musculus (Mouse).
   2540..3064    +  CDS            TPI1 (fragment): TPIS_HUMAN - Also known as TPI. Experimental evidence at protein level: Swiss-Prot protein existence level 1. It is also responsible for the non-negligible production of methylglyoxal a reactive cytotoxic side-product that modifies and can alter proteins, DNA and lipids. From Homo sapiens (Human).
   3340..3429    +  CDS            TPI1 (fragment): TPIS_HUMAN - Also known as TPI. Experimental evidence at protein level: Swiss-Prot protein existence level 1. It is also responsible for the non-negligible production of methylglyoxal a reactive cytotoxic side-product that modifies and can alter proteins, DNA and lipids. From Homo sapiens (Human).
   3558..3671    +  CDS            TPI1 (fragment): TPIS_HUMAN - Also known as TPI. Experimental evidence at protein level: Swiss-Prot protein existence level 1. It is also responsible for the non-negligible production of methylglyoxal a reactive cytotoxic side-product that modifies and can alter proteins, DNA and lipids. From Homo sapiens (Human).
   3797..3820    +  polyA_signal   β-globin poly(A) (fragment): human β-globin polyadenylation signal
   3828..3899    +  CDS            HBB (fragment): HBB_PONPY - Experimental evidence at transcript level: Swiss-Prot protein existence level 2. Involved in oxygen transport from the lung to the various peripheral tissues. From Pongo pygmaeus (Bornean orangutan).
   3903..3926    +  polyA_signal   β-globin poly(A) (fragment): human β-globin polyadenylation signal
   3934..4005    +  CDS            HBB (fragment): HBB_PONPY - Experimental evidence at transcript level: Swiss-Prot protein existence level 2. Involved in oxygen transport from the lung to the various peripheral tissues. From Pongo pygmaeus (Bornean orangutan).
   4009..4032    +  polyA_signal   β-globin poly(A) (fragment): human β-globin polyadenylation signal
   4040..4111    +  CDS            HBB (fragment): HBB_PONPY - Experimental evidence at transcript level: Swiss-Prot protein existence level 2. Involved in oxygen transport from the lung to the various peripheral tissues. From Pongo pygmaeus (Bornean orangutan).
   4115..4138    +  polyA_signal   β-globin poly(A) (fragment): human β-globin polyadenylation signal
   4160..4177    -  promoter       T3 promoter (fragment): promoter for bacteriophage T3 RNA polymerase
   4195..4316    -  polyA_signal   SV40 poly(A) signal: SV40 polyadenylation signal
   4339..4407    -  CDS            large T antigen (fragment): large T antigen from SV40 (simian virus 40)
   4431..4498    +  CDS            lacZα (fragment): LacZα fragment of β-galactosidase; lacZ fragment
   4502..4930    +  rep_origin     f1 ori (sequence partly withheld): f1 bacteriophage origin of replication; arrow indicates direction of (+) strand synthesis
   4958..5009    -  misc_feature   bom (fragment): basis of mobility region from pBR322
   5074..5431    +  promoter       SV40 promoter: SV40 enhancer and early promoter
   5482..6273    +  CDS            neo: KKA2_KLEPN - Also known as kan, nptII. Experimental evidence at protein level: Swiss-Prot protein existence level 1. Resistance to kanamycin, neomycin, paromomycin, ribostamycin, butirosin and gentamicin B. From Klebsiella pneumoniae.
   6340..6388    +  polyA_signal   poly(A) signal: synthetic polyadenylation signal
   6408..6462    -  misc_feature   bom (fragment): basis of mobility region from pBR322
   6564..6599    -  CDS            rop (fragment): Rop protein, which maintains plasmids at low copy number; rop
   6694..6798    +  promoter       AmpR promoter: bla
   6799..7659    +  CDS            AmpR: β-lactamase; bla; confers resistance to ampicillin, carbenicillin, and related antibiotics
   7830..8418    +  rep_origin     ori: high-copy-number ColE1/pMB1/pBR322/pUC origin of replication
