[The description below was written by a language model from this plasmid's Addgene catalogue record and pLannotate feature annotations shown in this document.]
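Description:
NG0750 pCI-TPI-PTC48-4H is a mammalian expression plasmid built on the pCI-neo backbone that produces a reporter mRNA for studying nonsense-mediated mRNA decay (NMD). It is propagated in E. coli through a high-copy ColE1/pUC-type origin with ampicillin selection (AmpR under its own bla promoter). It also carries an f1 origin for single-stranded DNA production. For selection in mammalian cells, an SV40 enhancer/early promoter drives a neomycin phosphotransferase gene followed by a synthetic poly(A) signal, conferring G418 resistance.

The reporter unit is driven by the CMV immediate early enhancer and promoter, followed by the backbone's chimeric β-globin/immunoglobulin intron and a T7 promoter. The insert is human triosephosphate isomerase (TPI1) carrying a premature termination codon at position 48. In the annotated 8,491 nt sequence, the TPI coding region appears as several separated fragments spread over roughly 2.5 kb. This suggests a gene-like, intron-containing arrangement rather than a continuous cDNA, although the record does not say so explicitly. One fragment was matched to the mouse orthologue, most likely because the protein is highly conserved. Splicing downstream of an early stop codon would fit the usual design of NMD substrates.

Downstream of TPI sits the "4H" element, four tandem copies of a short β-globin 3' UTR segment. The annotation shows these as repeated HBB and β-globin poly(A) fragments. They are not a protein tag but provide probe-binding sites for sensitive detection of the reporter transcript and its decay intermediates. An SV40 poly(A) signal is annotated after the cassette. The construct is used in transfected cells to monitor the degradation of PTC-containing mRNA.
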