Addgene plasmid #65803: NG0750 pCI-TPI-PTC48-4H
Purpose: NMD reporter mRNA
Depositing lab: Niels Gehring. Depositing organization: Universitaet zu Koeln. Publication: 3' UTR length and messenger ribonucleoprotein composition determine endocleavage efficiencies at termination codons. Boehm V, Haberman N, Ottens F, Ule J, Gehring NH. Cell Rep. 2014 Oct 23;9(2):555-68. doi: 10.1016/j.celrep.2014.09.012. Epub 2014 Oct 9. PubMed 25310981.
Backbone
  Vector backbone: pCI-neo
  Backbone manufacturer: Promega
  Backbone size w/o insert (bp): 4572
  Vector type: Mammalian Expression
  Selectable markers: Neomycin (select with G418)
Growth in bacteria
  Bacterial resistance: Ampicillin, 100 μg/mL
  Growth temperature: 37°C
  Growth strain: DH5alpha
  Copy number: Unknown
Gene/Insert
  Gene/Insert name: TPI (alt name: triosephosphate isomerase 1)
  Species: H. sapiens (human)
  Mutation: premature stop codon at 48
  Entrez Gene: TPI1 (a.k.a. HEL-S-49, TIM, TPI, TPID)
  Promoter: CMV
  Tag / fusion protein: 4H (4 copies of short beta-globin 3'UTR for probe binding) (C terminal on insert)
  Cloning method: Unknown
  Sequencing primers: 5′ CMV-F; 3′ EBV-R
Terms and licenses: Academic/Nonprofit Terms; Industry Terms: Not Available to Industry
How to cite: NG0750 pCI-TPI-PTC48-4H was a gift from Niels Gehring (Addgene plasmid # 65803 ; http://n2t.net/addgene:65803 ; RRID:Addgene_65803)
