>Addgene plasmid #65803 | NG0750 pCI-TPI-PTC48-4H | addgene partial sequence | sequence record 113972 | CMV-F 5'-CGCAAATGGGCGGTAGGCGTG-3'
AGTGAACCGTCAGATCACTAGAAGCTTTATTGCGGTAGTTTATCACAGTTAAATTGCTAACGCAGTCAGT
GCTTCTGACACAACAGTCTCGAACTTAAGCTGCAGTGACTCTCTTAAGGTAGCCTTGCAGAAGTTGGTCG
TGAGGCACTGGGCAGGTAAGTATCAAGGTTACAAGACAGGTTTAAGGAGACCAATAGAAACTGGGCTTGT
CGAGACAGAGAAGACTCTTGCGTTTCTGATAGGCACCTATTGGTCTTACTGACATCCACTTTGCCTTTCT
CTCCACAGGTGTCCACTCCCAGTTCAATTACAGCTCTTAAGGCTAGAGTACTTAATACGACTCACTATAG
GCTAGCGCCTCGGCTCCAGCACCATGGCGCCCTCCAGGAAGTTCTTCGTTGGGGGAAACTGGAAGATGAA
CGGGCGGAAGCAGAGTCTGGGGGAGCTCATCGGCACTCTGAACGCGGCCAAGGTGCCGGCCGACACCGGT
AAGCCCTCGCCGAGGAGGGGTCTGGCCGGGCCGGGGCCGGGGCCGGGGCAGGAGTGGCAGCGCCCTCTCC
CGAGGCCCCGAGGCCCCGAGGCCGGTATCCGCGCGGACCTGATGCAGGGCTGTGGGACGAGGGCCGCTGG
GGTCCGGGCAGGGGCCTCGCAGCCGCAGCCCCGTCGGTGCGTCGAGGGGGCAGGGCGGAGCACATGATGC
CCCTTGGACTATGGGGCAGGTAAGGACG
