>Addgene plasmid #65803 | NG0750 pCI-TPI-PTC48-4H | addgene partial sequence | sequence record 113973 | EBV-rev 5'-GTGGTTTGTCCAAACTCATC-3'
TCACTAAAGGGAAGCGGCCGCCCGGGTCGACAAATTGGACAGCAAGAAAGCGAGCTTAGTGATACTTGTG
GGCCAGGGCATTAGCCACACCAGCCACCACTTTCTGATAGGCAGCCTGCACTGGTGGGGTGCTCGACAAA
TTGGACAGCAAGAAAGCGAGCTTAGTGATACTTGTGGGCCAGGGCATTAGCCACACCAGCCACCACTTTC
TGATAGGCAGCCTGCACTGGTGGGGTGCTCGACAAATTGGACAGCAAGAAAGCGAGCTTAGTGATACTTG
TGGGCCAGGGCATTAGCCACACCAGCCACCACTTTCTGATAGGCAGCCTGCACTGGTGGGGTGCTCGACA
AATTGGACAGCAAGAAAGCGAGCTTAGTGATACTTGTGGGCCAGGGCATTAGCCACACCAGCCACCACTT
TCTGATAGGCAGCCTGCACTGGTGGGGTGCTCGAGTCCCTGGCTTGGCAGGAAGGGTAGGGAAGATGGAT
GGGGCTCATTGTTTGGCATTGATGATGTCCACGAATTCGGGCTTGAGGGAAGCACCACCCACAAGGAAGC
CATCCACATCAGGCTGGCTGGCCAGCTCCTTGCAGGTTGCCCCAGTCACAGAGCCTGGGAAGGGAGCAGA
ACAAGGGCTTGGTCAAGAATGGGATGAGTCTGCCCCATCCCCACCTCCATGTCCGAGGGCTCAGTCTAGT
CCTCAGCCCACTCCACCTCAG
