>Addgene plasmid #65803 | NG0750 pCI-TPI-PTC48-4H | addgene partial sequence | sequence record 115303 | hTPI-F1 5'-gtcatcttgctggggtgaaa-3'
TGAGGGCTGGGGGGCTCCAGGGCACTGGTTAGGAATTGTGGGGAATGAAGGCTTTCTTTAGTCTCATCCC
CCTGTGGTACCATCTTGTCCTCAGAGGTGGTTTGTGCTCCCCCTACTGCCTAAATCGACTTCGCCCGGCA
GAAGCTAGATCCCAAGATTGCTGTGGCTGCGCAGAACTGCTACAAAGTGACTAATGGGGCTTTTACTGGG
GAGATCAGGTGAGATCGAGGTGGAGAGGGGTGTGTGGGACCCTTCCCTCACTTTCCTCGTTGAGGGGAAA
GCCACAGGGTGGGCTCCCTGCTGAACCTTGGCTTCATCTCTTCCTTTAGCCCTGGCATGATCAAAGACTG
CGGAGCCACGTGGGTGGTCCTGGGGCACTCAGAGAGAAGGCATGTCTTTGGGGAGTCAGATGAGGTTAGT
AGCCAAGAGAGAAGATAAGGGATGTCTTTTTCCAAGAAGGATGTCTCACCAAGTCTGTTTCTCAACAGCT
GATTGGGCAGAAAGTGGCCCATGCTCTGGCAGAGGGACTCGGAGTAATCGCCTGCATTGGGGAGAAGCTA
GATGAAAGGGAAGCTGGCATCACTGAGAAGGTTGTTTTCGAGCAGACAAAGGTCATCGCAGGTATCTCTG
GAGAAAGGGACCTTTGAGCCTATCCAGGGCCACAGAGACTCAGAGGGTAGGGTCAGGCCCTGGAGCCTGT
CTTGGTCCCCATGCTGATCCAG
